>Addgene plasmid #8441 | pAd-Track SIRT1 H355A | addgene partial sequence | sequence record 17059 | 8441 with SIRT1-R (agtccatcggtcaacaggag)
TCAATACAATTGAAGATGCTGTGAAGTTACTGCAGGAGTGTAAAAAGATAATAGTTCTGACTGGAGCTGG
GGTTTCTGTCTCCTGTGGGATTCCTGACTTCAGATCAAGAGACGGTATCTATGCTCGCCTTGCGGTGGAC
TTCCCAGACCTCCCAGACCCTCAAGCCATGTTTGATATTGAGTATTTTAGAAAAGACCCAAGACCATTCT
TCAAGTTTGCAAAGGAAATATATCCCGGACAGTTCCAGCCGTCTCTGTGTCACAAATTCATAGCTTTGTC
AGATAAGGAAGGAAAACTACTTCGAAATTATACTCAAAATATAGATACCTTGGAGCAGGTTGCAGGAATC
CAAAGGATCCTTCAGTGTGCTGGTTCCTTTGCAACAGCATCTTGCCTGATTTGTAAGTACAAAGTTGATT
GTGAAGCTGTTCGTGGAGACATTTTTAATCAGGTAGTTCCTCGGTGCCCTAGGTGCCCAGCTGATGAGCC
ACTTGCCATCATGAAGCCAGAGATTGTCTTCTTTGGTGAAAACTTACCAGAACAGTTTCATAGAGCCATG
AAGTATGACAAAGATGAAGTTGACCTCCTCATTGTTATTGGATCTTCTCTGAAAGTGAGACCAGTAGCAC
TAATTCCAAGTTCTATACCCCATGAAGTGCCTCAAATATTAATAAATAGGGAACCTTTGCCTCATCTACA
TTTTGATGTAGAGCTCCTTGGAGACTGCGATGTTATAATTAATGAGTTGTGTCATAGGCTAGGTGGTGAA
TATGCCAAACTTTGTTGTAACCCTGTAAAGCTTTCANAAATTACTGAAAAACCTCCACGCCCACAAAAGA
TTGGT
