[The description below was written by a language model from this plasmid's Addgene catalogue record.]
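Description:
pAd-Track SIRT1 H355A is an adenoviral shuttle plasmid for mammalian expression, built on the pAd-Track-CMV backbone (about 9.2 kb without insert). It is propagated in E. coli as a high-copy plasmid under kanamycin selection. The insert is a roughly 2.2 kb mouse Sirt1 coding sequence cloned between KpnI and XhoI sites, both of which remain intact. It carries a substitution of histidine 355 to alanine. No feature table accompanies the record, so individual elements are not itemised. As the backbone name indicates, pAd-Track-CMV vectors place the inserted gene under a CMV promoter. As generally described for the AdEasy system, they also carry a separate GFP expression cassette that allows transfected or infected cells to be tracked. The record lists no epitope tag on the insert.

Shuttle vectors of this family are not themselves infectious. They contain adenoviral homology arms that allow recombination in bacteria with an adenoviral backbone plasmid, and the resulting recombinant genome is then packaged into replication-deficient adenovirus in a complementing cell line. The plasmid can also be transfected directly for transient expression.

SIRT1 is an NAD-dependent protein deacetylase. Mutation of this conserved catalytic-core histidine is generally used to produce an enzymatically inactive protein, although the record states only the amino acid change and not its functional consequence. The associated publication concerns nutrient control of glucose homeostasis through a PGC-1alpha and SIRT1 complex. This suggests the construct serves as a mutant counterpart to wild-type SIRT1 for testing whether effects on metabolic gene regulation depend on SIRT1 enzymatic activity, using adenoviral delivery to cells or tissues.
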