Addgene plasmid #8441: pAd-Track SIRT1 H355A
Depositing lab: Pere Puigserver. Depositing organization: Johns Hopkins University and School of Medicine. Publication: Nutrient control of glucose homeostasis through a complex of PGC-1alpha and SIRT1. Rodgers JT, Lerin C, Haas W, Gygi SP, Spiegelman BM, Puigserver P. Nature 2005 Mar 3;434(7029):113-8. 10.1038/nature03354 PubMed 15744310.
Backbone
  Vector backbone: pAd-Track-CMV
  Backbone size w/o insert (bp): 9220
  Vector type: Mammalian Expression, Adenoviral
Growth in bacteria
  Bacterial resistance: Kanamycin, 50 μg/mL
  Growth temperature: 37°C
  Growth strain: DH5alpha
  Copy number: High Copy
Gene/Insert
  Gene/Insert name: SIRT1
  Species: M. musculus (mouse)
  Insert size (bp): 2200
  Mutation: Histidine 355 mutated to Alanine
  Entrez Gene: Sirt1 (a.k.a. SIR2L1, Sir2, Sir2a, Sir2alpha)
  Cloning method: Restriction Enzyme; 5′ cloning site Kpn I (not destroyed); 3′ cloning site Xho I (not destroyed)
  Sequencing primers: 5′ No
Terms and licenses: Academic/Nonprofit Terms; Industry Terms: Not Available to Industry
How to cite: pAd-Track SIRT1 H355A was a gift from Pere Puigserver (Addgene plasmid # 8441 ; http://n2t.net/addgene:8441 ; RRID:Addgene_8441)
